Addgene plasmid #121338: pUC57-Kan_GY11_00054591
Purpose: Level 0 Golden-Gate compatible vector
Depositing lab: Sophien Kamoun. Depositing organization: Sainsbury Laboratory, Norwich. Publication: A Clone Resource of Magnaporthe oryzae Effectors That Share Sequence and Structural Similarities Across Host-Specific Lineages. Petit-Houdenot Y, Langner T, Harant A, Win J, Kamoun S. Mol Plant Microbe Interact. 2020 Aug;33(8):1032-1035. doi: 10.1094/MPMI-03-20-0052-A. Epub 2020 Jun 22. PubMed 32460610.
Backbone
  Vector backbone: pUC57-Kan
  Backbone size w/o insert (bp): 2626
  Vector type: Golden Gate
  Selectable markers: lacZ
Growth in bacteria
  Bacterial resistance: Kanamycin, 50 μg/mL
  Growth temperature: 37°C
  Growth strain: DH5alpha
  Copy number: High Copy
Gene/Insert
  Gene/Insert name: GY11_00054591
  Mutation: Magnaporthe oryzae
  Cloning method: Restriction Enzyme; 5′ cloning site EcoRV (unknown if destroyed); 3′ cloning site EcoRV (unknown if destroyed)
  Sequencing primers: 5′ M13Fw; 3′ M13Rv
Terms and licenses: Academic/Nonprofit Terms; Industry Terms: Not Available to Industry
How to cite: pUC57-Kan_GY11_00054591 was a gift from Sophien Kamoun (Addgene plasmid # 121338 ; http://n2t.net/addgene:121338 ; RRID:Addgene_121338)
