[The description below was written by a language model from this plasmid's Addgene catalogue record and pLannotate feature annotations shown in this document.]
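Description:
pUC57-Kan_GY11_00054591 is a Level 0 Golden Gate-compatible entry plasmid built on the small, high-copy pUC57-Kan cloning backbone and maintained in E. coli. It replicates from a ColE1/pUC-type origin and is selected with kanamycin through an aph(3')-Ia aminoglycoside phosphotransferase gene, which the annotation places directly downstream of the bla (AmpR) promoter. Short remnants of bom, rop and lacI are also detected; these are backbone leftovers rather than functional units.

The insert, GY11_00054591, is attributed to Magnaporthe oryzae, the rice blast fungus (the species is entered in the record's mutation field). It was placed at the EcoRV site of the polylinker, and the record does not say whether the flanking sites survive. The associated publication describes a clone resource of M. oryzae effectors, so the insert is presumably one such effector sequence, but the record does not give its function, boundaries or any tags. The feature table does not annotate the insert. It most likely occupies the unannotated stretch between the lacZα fragment and the lac operator, lac promoter and CAP binding site, which agrees with the full sequence being a few hundred base pairs longer than the empty backbone. Insertion there interrupts lacZα, in keeping with lacZ being listed as a screening marker, and M13 forward and reverse primer sites flank the region for sequence verification.

As a Level 0 module, the plasmid serves as a standardised part donor. In Golden Gate systems, type IIS restriction enzymes release the part with defined overhangs for one-pot assembly into higher-level transcription units. The specific enzyme and overhangs are not stated, and the plasmid carries no eukaryotic promoter or terminator for expressing the insert.
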