Features (pLannotate 1.2.2; 10 found; start..end, strand, type, name):
    137..236     +  misc_feature   bom (fragment): basis of mobility region from pBR322
    242..399     -  CDS            lacZα (fragment): LacZα fragment of β-galactosidase; lacZ fragment
    837..853     -  protein_bind   lac operator: The lac repressor binds to the lac operator to inhibit transcription in E. coli. This inhibition can be relieved by adding lactose or isopropyl-β-D-thiogalactopyranoside (IPTG). lac repressor encoded by lacI
    861..891     -  promoter       lac promoter: promoter for the E. coli lac operon
    906..927     -  protein_bind   CAP binding site: CAP binding activates transcription in the presence of cAMP. E. coli catabolite activator protein
    940..1032    -  CDS            lacI (fragment): lac repressor; lacI; The lac repressor binds to the lac operator to inhibit transcription in E. coli. This inhibition can be relieved by adding lactose or isopropyl-β-D-thiogalactopyranoside (IPTG).
   1215..1803    -  rep_origin     ori: high-copy-number ColE1/pMB1/pBR322/pUC origin of replication
   1974..2789    -  CDS            KanR: aminoglycoside phosphotransferase; aph(3')-Ia; confers resistance to kanamycin in bacteria or G418 (Geneticin®) in eukaryotes
   2790..2894    -  promoter       AmpR promoter: bla
   2989..35      +  CDS            rop (fragment) (across the origin): Rop protein, which maintains plasmids at low copy number; rop
>Addgene plasmid #121338 | pUC57-Kan_GY11_00054591 | depositor full sequence | sequence record 231411 | pUC57-Kan_GY11_00054591 sequence 2989 bps
TCGCGCGTTTCGGTGATGACGGTGAAAACCTCTGACACATGCAGCTCCCGGAGACGGTCACAGCTTGTCT
GTAAGCGGATGCCGGGAGCAGACAAGCCCGTCAGGGCGCGTCAGCGGGTGTTGGCGGGTGTCGGGGCTGG
CTTAACTATGCGGCATCAGAGCAGATTGTACTGAGAGTGCACCATATGCGGTGTGAAATACCGCACAGAT
GCGTAAGGAGAAAATACCGCATCAGGCGCCATTCGCCATTCAGGCTGCGCAACTGTTGGGAAGGGCGATC
GGTGCGGGCCTCTTCGCTATTACGCCAGCTGGCGAAAGGGGGATGTGCTGCAAGGCGATTAAGTTGGGTA
ACGCCAGGGTTTTCCCAGTCACGACGTTGTAAAACGACGGCCAGTGAATTGACGCGTATTGGGATGGAAC
TTGGTCTCTAAGCTCAAGAACCACCAGAAACTCTATTATTTTTTGGTTTATCATTAATAAATTGAACTTC
TTTAGAACCTTCTCTAGACAATCTAATAAACCAATTTTCTGGGATTCTACCAGCACCTTTAACTTTAGTA
CCTTTACATTCACCATCAATATCAATAGCAAAATCAGTTTTTCTAGCTCTAGCTTCAATAGTAATTTCAG
CTCTTTGACCTGGATCAATAAAAGAAGACAAAAATGGTTCAGTATACCAAATATGCAAAACTTCAAATTT
ACATCTATATGGATGCAATTGTTGATCATTAGATCTAACTTCTTGCAAATTAACTGGACCCATTAGAGAC
CAAGTTCCATCCCAATGGCGCGCCGAGCTTGGCTCGAGCATGGTCATAGCTGTTTCCTGTGTGAAATTGT
TATCCGCTCACAATTCCACACAACATACGAGCCGGAAGCATAAAGTGTAAAGCCTGGGGTGCCTAATGAG
TGAGCTAACTCACATTAATTGCGTTGCGCTCACTGCCCGCTTTCCAGTCGGGAAACCTGTCGTGCCAGCT
GCATTAATGAATCGGCCAACGCGCGGGGAGAGGCGGTTTGCGTATTGGGCGCTCTTCCGCTTCCTCGCTC
ACTGACTCGCTGCGCTCGGTCGTTCGGCTGCGGCGAGCGGTATCAGCTCACTCAAAGGCGGTAATACGGT
TATCCACAGAATCAGGGGATAACGCAGGAAAGAACATGTGAGCAAAAGGCCAGCAAAAGGCCAGGAACCG
TAAAAAGGCCGCGTTGCTGGCGTTTTTCCATAGGCTCCGCCCCCCTGACGAGCATCACAAAAATCGACGC
TCAAGTCAGAGGTGGCGAAACCCGACAGGACTATAAAGATACCAGGCGTTTCCCCCTGGAAGCTCCCTCG
TGCGCTCTCCTGTTCCGACCCTGCCGCTTACCGGATACCTGTCCGCCTTTCTCCCTTCGGGAAGCGTGGC
GCTTTCTCATAGCTCACGCTGTAGGTATCTCAGTTCGGTGTAGGTCGTTCGCTCCAAGCTGGGCTGTGTG
CACGAACCCCCCGTTCAGCCCGACCGCTGCGCCTTATCCGGTAACTATCGTCTTGAGTCCAACCCGGTAA
GACACGACTTATCGCCACTGGCAGCAGCCACTGGTAACAGGATTAGCAGAGCGAGGTATGTAGGCGGTGC
TACAGAGTTCTTGAAGTGGTGGCCTAACTACGGCTACACTAGAAGAACAGTATTTGGTATCTGCGCTCTG
CTGAAGCCAGTTACCTTCGGAAAAAGAGTTGGTAGCTCTTGATCCGGCAAACAAACCACCGCTGGTAGCG
GTGGTTTTTTTGTTTGCAAGCAGCAGATTACGCGCAGAAAAAAAGGATCTCAAGAAGATCCTTTGATCTT
TTCTACGGGGTCTGACGCTCAGTGGAACGAAAACTCACGTTAAGGGATTTTGGTCATGAGATTATCAAAA
AGGATCTTCACCTAGATCCTTTTAAATTAAAAATGAAGTTTTAAATCAATCTAAAGTATATATGAGTAAA
CTTGGTCTGACAGTTAGAAAAACTCATCGAGCATCAAATGAAACTGCAATTTATTCATATCAGGATTATC
AATACCATATTTTTGAAAAAGCCGTTTCTGTAATGAAGGAGAAAACTCACCGAGGCAGTTCCATAGGATG
GCAAGATCCTGGTATCGGTCTGCGATTCCGACTCGTCCAACATCAATACAACCTATTAATTTCCCCTCGT
CAAAAATAAGGTTATCAAGTGAGAAATCACCATGAGTGACGACTGAATCCGGTGAGAATGGCAAAAGTTT
ATGCATTTCTTTCCAGACTTGTTCAACAGGCCAGCCATTACGCTCGTCATCAAAATCACTCGCATCAACC
AAACCGTTATTCATTCGTGATTGCGCCTGAGCGAGACGAAATACGCGATCGCTGTTAAAAGGACAATTAC
AAACAGGAATCGAATGCAACCGGCGCAGGAACACTGCCAGCGCATCAACAATATTTTCACCTGAATCAGG
ATATTCTTCTAATACCTGGAATGCTGTTTTCCCAGGGATCGCAGTGGTGAGTAACCATGCATCATCAGGA
GTACGGATAAAATGCTTGATGGTCGGAAGAGGCATAAATTCCGTCAGCCAGTTTAGTCTGACCATCTCAT
CTGTAACATCATTGGCAACGCTACCTTTGCCATGTTTCAGAAACAACTCTGGCGCATCGGGCTTCCCATA
CAATCGATAGATTGTCGCACCTGATTGCCCGACATTATCGCGAGCCCATTTATACCCATATAAATCAGCA
TCCATGTTGGAATTTAATCGCGGCCTAGAGCAAGACGTTTCCCGTTGAATATGGCTCATACTCTTCCTTT
TTCAATATTATTGAAGCATTTATCAGGGTTATTGTCTCATGAGCGGATACATATTTGAATGTATTTAGAA
AAATAAACAAATAGGGGTTCCGCGCACATTTCCCCGAAAAGTGCCACCTGACGTCTAAGAAACCATTATT
ATCATGACATTAACCTATAAAAATAGGCGTATCACGAGGCCCTTTCGTC
