>Addgene plasmid #121338 | pUC57-Kan_GY11_00054591 | depositor partial sequence | sequence record 230928 | GY11_00054591
TTGGTCTCTAATGGGTCCAGTTAATTTGCAAGAAGTTAGATCTAATGATCAACAATTGCATCCATATAGA
TGTAAATTTGAAGTTTTGCATATTTGGTATACTGAACCATTTTTGTCTTCTTTTATTGATCCAGGTCAAA
GAGCTGAAATTACTATTGAAGCTAGAGCTAGAAAAACTGATTTTGCTATTGATATTGATGGTGAATGTAA
AGGTACTAAAGTTAAAGGTGCTGGTAGAATCCCAGAAAATTGGTTTATTAGATTGTCTAGAGAAGGTTCT
AAAGAAGTTCAATTTATTAATGATAAACCAAAAAATAATAGAGTTTCTGGTGGTTCTTGAGCTTAGAGAC
CAA
