>Addgene plasmid #121338 | pUC57-Kan_GY11_00054591 | depositor partial sequence | sequence record 230929 | empty_vector
TCGCGCGTTTCGGTGATGACGGTGAAAACCTCTGACACATGCAGCTCCCGGAGACGGTCACAGCTTGTCT
GTAAGCGGATGCCGGGAGCAGACAAGCCCGTCAGGGCGCGTCAGCGGGTGTTGGCGGGTGTCGGGGCTGG
CTTAACTATGCGGCATCAGAGCAGATTGTACTGAGAGTGCACCATATGCGGTGTGAAATACCGCACAGAT
GCGTAAGGAGAAAATACCGCATCAGGCGCCATTCGCCATTCAGGCTGCGCAACTGTTGGGAAGGGCGATC
GGTGCGGGCCTCTTCGCTATTACGCCAGCTGGCGAAAGGGGGATGTGCTGCAAGGCGATTAAGTTGGGTA
ACGCCAGGGTTTTCCCAGTCACGACGTTGTAAAACGACGGCCAGTGAATTGACGCGTATTGGGATATCCC
AATGGCGCGCCGAGCTTGGCTCGAGCATGGTCATAGCTGTTTCCTGTGTGAAATTGTTATCCGCTCACAA
TTCCACACAACATACGAGCCGGAAGCATAAAGTGTAAAGCCTGGGGTGCCTAATGAGTGAGCTAACTCAC
ATTAATTGCGTTGCGCTCACTGCCCGCTTTCCAGTCGGGAAACCTGTCGTGCCAGCTGCATTAATGAATC
GGCCAACGCGCGGGGAGAGGCGGTTTGCGTATTGGGCGCTCTTCCGCTTCCTCGCTCACTGACTCGCTGC
GCTCGGTCGTTCGGCTGCGGCGAGCGGTATCAGCTCACTCAAAGGCGGTAATACGGTTATCCACAGAATC
AGGGGATAACGCAGGAAAGAACATGTGAGCAAAAGGCCAGCAAAAGGCCAGGAACCGTAAAAAGGCCGCG
TTGCTGGCGTTTTTCCATAGGCTCCGCCCCCCTGACGAGCATCACAAAAATCGACGCTCAAGTCAGAGGT
GGCGAAACCCGACAGGACTATAAAGATACCAGGCGTTTCCCCCTGGAAGCTCCCTCGTGCGCTCTCCTGT
TCCGACCCTGCCGCTTACCGGATACCTGTCCGCCTTTCTCCCTTCGGGAAGCGTGGCGCTTTCTCATAGC
TCACGCTGTAGGTATCTCAGTTCGGTGTAGGTCGTTCGCTCCAAGCTGGGCTGTGTGCACGAACCCCCCG
TTCAGCCCGACCGCTGCGCCTTATCCGGTAACTATCGTCTTGAGTCCAACCCGGTAAGACACGACTTATC
GCCACTGGCAGCAGCCACTGGTAACAGGATTAGCAGAGCGAGGTATGTAGGCGGTGCTACAGAGTTCTTG
AAGTGGTGGCCTAACTACGGCTACACTAGAAGAACAGTATTTGGTATCTGCGCTCTGCTGAAGCCAGTTA
CCTTCGGAAAAAGAGTTGGTAGCTCTTGATCCGGCAAACAAACCACCGCTGGTAGCGGTGGTTTTTTTGT
TTGCAAGCAGCAGATTACGCGCAGAAAAAAAGGATCTCAAGAAGATCCTTTGATCTTTTCTACGGGGTCT
GACGCTCAGTGGAACGAAAACTCACGTTAAGGGATTTTGGTCATGAGATTATCAAAAAGGATCTTCACCT
AGATCCTTTTAAATTAAAAATGAAGTTTTAAATCAATCTAAAGTATATATGAGTAAACTTGGTCTGACAG
TTAGAAAAACTCATCGAGCATCAAATGAAACTGCAATTTATTCATATCAGGATTATCAATACCATATTTT
TGAAAAAGCCGTTTCTGTAATGAAGGAGAAAACTCACCGAGGCAGTTCCATAGGATGGCAAGATCCTGGT
ATCGGTCTGCGATTCCGACTCGTCCAACATCAATACAACCTATTAATTTCCCCTCGTCAAAAATAAGGTT
ATCAAGTGAGAAATCACCATGAGTGACGACTGAATCCGGTGAGAATGGCAAAAGTTTATGCATTTCTTTC
CAGACTTGTTCAACAGGCCAGCCATTACGCTCGTCATCAAAATCACTCGCATCAACCAAACCGTTATTCA
TTCGTGATTGCGCCTGAGCGAGACGAAATACGCGATCGCTGTTAAAAGGACAATTACAAACAGGAATCGA
ATGCAACCGGCGCAGGAACACTGCCAGCGCATCAACAATATTTTCACCTGAATCAGGATATTCTTCTAAT
ACCTGGAATGCTGTTTTCCCAGGGATCGCAGTGGTGAGTAACCATGCATCATCAGGAGTACGGATAAAAT
GCTTGATGGTCGGAAGAGGCATAAATTCCGTCAGCCAGTTTAGTCTGACCATCTCATCTGTAACATCATT
GGCAACGCTACCTTTGCCATGTTTCAGAAACAACTCTGGCGCATCGGGCTTCCCATACAATCGATAGATT
GTCGCACCTGATTGCCCGACATTATCGCGAGCCCATTTATACCCATATAAATCAGCATCCATGTTGGAAT
TTAATCGCGGCCTAGAGCAAGACGTTTCCCGTTGAATATGGCTCATACTCTTCCTTTTTCAATATTATTG
AAGCATTTATCAGGGTTATTGTCTCATGAGCGGATACATATTTGAATGTATTTAGAAAAATAAACAAATA
GGGGTTCCGCGCACATTTCCCCGAAAAGTGCCACCTGACGTCTAAGAAACCATTATTATCATGACATTAA
CCTATAAAAATAGGCGTATCACGAGGCCCTTTCGTC
