>Addgene plasmid #121338 | pUC57-Kan_GY11_00054591 | addgene partial sequence | sequence record 238197 | M13-F20 5'-TGTAAAACGACGGCCAGT-3'
TTGGTCTCTAAGCTCAAGAACCACCAGAAACTCTATTATTTTTTGGTTTATCATTAATAAATTGAACTTC
TTTAGAACCTTCTCTAGACAATCTAATAAACCAATTTTCTGGGATTCTACCAGCACCTTTAACTTTAGTA
CCTTTACATTCACCATCAATATCAATAGCAAAATCAGTTTTTCTAGCTCTAGCTTCAATAGTAATTTCAG
CTCTTTGACCTGGATCAATAAAAGAAGACAAAAATGGTTCAGTATACCAAATATGCAAAACTTCAAATTT
ACATCTATATGGATGCAATTGTTGATCATTAGATCTAACTTCTTGCAAATTAACTGGACCCATTAGAGAC
CAAGTTCCATCCCAATGGCGCGCCGAGCTTGGCTCGAGCATGGTCATAGCTGTTTCCTGTGTGAAATTGT
TATCCGCTCACAATTCCACACAACATACGAGCCGGAAGCATAAAGTGTAAAGCCTGGGGTGCCTAATGAG
TGAGCTAACTCACATTAATTGCGTTGCGCTCACTGCCCGCTTTCCAGTCGGGAAACCTGTCGTGCCAGCT
GCATTAATGAATCGGCCAACGCGCGGGGAGAGGCGGTTTGCGTATTGGGCGCTCTTCCGCTTCCTCGCTC
ACTGACTCGCTGCGCTCGGTCGTTCGGCTGCGGCGAGCGGTATCAGCTCACTCAAAGGCGGTAATACGGT
TATCCACAGAATCAGGGGATAACGCAGGAAAGAACATGTGAGCAAAAGGCCAGCAAAAGGCCAGGAACCG
TAAAAAGGCCGCGTTGCTGGCGTTTTTCCATAGGCTCCGCCCCCCTGACGAGCATCACAAAAATCGACGC
TCAAGTCAGAGGTGGCGAAACCCGACAGGACTATAAAGATACC
